>Addgene plasmid #177765 | pcDNA3.1_Hygro(+)_GRHL1-L3F6H | addgene full sequence | sequence record 354372 | Addgene NGS Result
GACGGATCGGGAGATCTCCCGATCCCCTATGGTGCACTCTCAGTACAATCTGCTCTGATGCCGCATAGTT
AAGCCAGTATCTGCTCCCTGCTTGTGTGTTGGAGGTCGCTGAGTAGTGCGCGAGCAAAATTTAAGCTACA
ACAAGGCAAGGCTTGACCGACAATTGCATGAAGAATCTGCTTAGGGTTAGGCGTTTTGCGCTGCTTCGCG
ATGTACGGGCCAGATATACGCGTTGACATTGATTATTGACTAGTTATTAATAGTAATCAATTACGGGGTC
ATTAGTTCATAGCCCATATATGGAGTTCCGCGTTACATAACTTACGGTAAATGGCCCGCCTGGCTGACCG
CCCAACGACCCCCGCCCATTGACGTCAATAATGACGTATGTTCCCATAGTAACGCCAATAGGGACTTTCC
ATTGACGTCAATGGGTGGAGTATTTACGGTAAACTGCCCACTTGGCAGTACATCAAGTGTATCATATGCC
AAGTACGCCCCCTATTGACGTCAATGACGGTAAATGGCCCGCCTGGCATTATGCCCAGTACATGACCTTA
TGGGACTTTCCTACTTGGCAGTACATCTACGTATTAGTCATCGCTATTACCATGGTGATGCGGTTTTGGC
AGTACATCAATGGGCGTGGATAGCGGTTTGACTCACGGGGATTTCCAAGTCTCCACCCCATTGACGTCAA
TGGGAGTTTGTTTTGGCACCAAAATCAACGGGACTTTCCAAAATGTCGTAACAACTCCGCCCCATTGACG
CAAATGGGCGGTAGGCGTGTACGGTGGGAGGTCTATATAAGCAGAGCTCTCTGGCTAACTAGAGAACCCA
CTGCTTACTGGCTTATCGAAATTAATACGACTCACTATAGGGAGACCCAAGCTGGCTAGCATGACACAGG
AGTACGACAACAAACGGCCAGTGTTGGTTCTTCAGAATGAAGCACTTTATCCACAGCGGCGGTCCTACAC
TAGTGAGGATGAGGCCTGGAAATCCTTCCTGGAAAACCCTCTCACTGCAGCGACCAAAGCGATGATGAGC
ATCAATGGAGATGAAGACAGCGCCGCTGCGCTGGGCCTGCTCTATGACTACTACAAGGTTCCAAGAGAGA
GAAGGTCATCAACAGCAAAGCCAGAGGTGGAGCACCCTGAGCCAGATCACAGCAAAAGAAACAGCATACC
AATTGTGACAGAGCAGCCCCTCATCTCTGCTGGAGAAAACAGAGTGCAAGTACTGAAAAATGTGCCATTT
AACATTGTCCTTCCCCATGGCAACCAGCTGGGCATTGATAAGAGAGGCCATCTGACAGCTCCAGATACGA
CAGTCACTGTCTCCATAGCAACGATGCCTACCCACTCCATCAAGACAGAAACCCAGCCACATGGCTTCGC
TGTGGGAATCCCCCCAGCAGTGTATCATCCTGAGCCCACTGAGCGGGTGGTGGTTTTCGATCGGAATCTC
AATACTGACCAGTTCAGCTCTGGTGCTCAAGCCCCAAATGCTCAAAGGCGAACTCCAGACTCGACCTTCT
CAGAGACCTTCAAGGAAGGCGTTCAGGAGGTTTTCTTCCCCTCGGATCTCAGTCTGCGGATGCCTGGCAT
GAATTCAGAGGACTATGTTTTTGACAGTGTTTCTGGGAACAACTTTGAATATACCCTAGAAGCTTCAAAA
TCACTTCGACAGAAGCCAGGAGACAGTACCATGACGTACCTGAACAAAGGCCAGTTCTATCCCATCACCT
TGAAGGAGGTGAGCAGCAGTGAAGGAATCCATCATCCCATCAGCAAAGTTCGAAGTGTGATCATGGTGGT
TTTTGCTGAAGACAAAAGCAGAGAAGATCAGTTAAGGCATTGGAAGTACTGGCACTCCCGGCAGCACACC
GCTAAACAAAGATGCATTGACATAGCTGACTATAAAGAAAGCTTCAACACTATCAGTAACGTCGAGGAGA
TTGCGTATAACGCCATTTCCTTCACATGGGACATCAACGATGAAGCAAAGGTTTTCATCTCTGTGAACTG
CTTAAGCACAGATTTCTCTTCCCAGAAGGGAGTGAAGGGGTTGCCTCTTAACATTCAAATTGATACCTAT
AGTTACAACAACCGCAGCAACAAGCCTGTGCACCGGGCCTACTGCCAGATCAAGGTCTTCTGTGACAAGG
GAGCTGAGCGGAAAATCAGGGATGAAGAACGAAAGCAAAGCAAAAGAAAAGTTTCTGATGTTAAAGTGCC
ACTGCTTCCCTCTCACAAGCGAATGGATATCACAGTTTTCAAACCCTTCATTGATCTCGATACTCAGCCT
GTCCTCTTCATTCCTGACGTGCACTTTGCCAACTTGCAGCGGGGCACTCATGTCCTTCCCATTGCCTCTG
AAGAATTGGAGGGTGAAGGCTCTGTCTTGAAAAGGGGGCCGTACGGCACAGAAGATGACTTTGCTGTCCC
TCCTTCTACCAAGCTGGCCCGGATAGAAGAACCAAAGAGAGTGCTGCTCTACGTTCGAAAGGAGTCAGAA
GAAGTCTTTGATGCCCTGATGCTCAAAACCCCATCTTTGAAGGGCTTGATGGAAGCTATCTCAGACAAAT
ACGATGTTCCCCATGACAAGATTGGGAAAATATTCAAGAAGTGTAAAAAGGGGATCCTGGTGAACATGGA
CGACAACATTGTGAAGCATTACTCCAATGAGGACACCTTCCAGCTGCAGATTGAAGAAGCCGGGGGGTCT
TACAAGCTCACCCTGACGGAGATCGGTACCGGCGGCGGCGGCGGCAGCGGCGGCGGCGGCAGCGACTACA
AGGACCACGACGGCGACTACAAGGACCACGACATCGACTACAAGGACGACGACGACAAGCACCACCACCA
CCACCACTAAGGATCCACTAGTCCAGTGTGGTGGAATTCTGCAGATATCCAGCACAGTGGCGGCCGCTCG
AGTCTAGAGGGCCCGTTTAAACCCGCTGATCAGCCTCGACTGTGCCTTCTAGTTGCCAGCCATCTGTTGT
TTGCCCCTCCCCCGTGCCTTCCTTGACCCTGGAAGGTGCCACTCCCACTGTCCTTTCCTAATAAAATGAG
GAAATTGCATCGCATTGTCTGAGTAGGTGTCATTCTATTCTGGGGGGTGGGGTGGGGCAGGACAGCAAGG
GGGAGGATTGGGAAGACAATAGCAGGCATGCTGGGGATGCGGTGGGCTCTATGGCTTCTGAGGCGGAAAG
AACCAGCTGGGGCTCTAGGGGGTATCCCC
[124 nt withheld, positions 3250-3373]
C
[91 nt withheld, positions 3375-3465]
A
[49 nt withheld, positions 3467-3515]
CCTTTGACGTTGGAGTCCACGTTCTTT
[37 nt withheld, positions 3543-3579]
ACCCTATCTCGGTCTATTCTTTTGATTTATAAGGGATTTTGCCGATTTCGGCCTATTGGTTAAAAAATGA
GCTGATTTAACAAAAATTTAACGCGAATTAATTCTGTGGAATGTGTGTCAGTTAGGGTGTGGAAAGTCCC
CAGGCTCCCCAGCAGGCAGAAGTATGCAAAGCATGCATCTCAATTAGTCAGCAACCAGGTGTGGAAAGTC
CCCAGGCTCCCCAGCAGGCAGAAGTATGCAAAGCATGCATCTCAATTAGTCAGCAACCATAGTCCCGCCC
CTAACTCCGCCCATCCCGCCCCTAACTCCGCCCAGTTCCGCCCATTCTCCGCCCCATGGCTGACTAATTT
TTTTTATTTATGCAGAGGCCGAGGCCGCCTCTGCCTCTGAGCTATTCCAGAAGTAGTGAGGAGGCTTTTT
TGGAGGCCTAGGCTTTTGCAAAAAGCTCCCGGGAGCTTGTATATCCATTTTCGGATCTGATCAGCACGTG
ATGAAAAAGCCTGAACTCACCGCGACGTCTGTCGAGAAGTTTCTGATCGAAAAGTTCGACAGCGTCTCCG
ACCTGATGCAGCTCTCGGAGGGCGAAGAATCTCGTGCTTTCAGCTTCGATGTAGGAGGGCGTGGATATGT
CCTGCGGGTAAATAGCTGCGCCGATGGTTTCTACAAAGATCGTTATGTTTATCGGCACTTTGCATCGGCC
GCGCTCCCGATTCCGGAAGTGCTTGACATTGGGGAATTCAGCGAGAGCCTGACCTATTGCATCTCCCGCC
GTGCACAGGGTGTCACGTTGCAAGACCTGCCTGAAACCGAACTGCCCGCTGTTCTGCAGCCGGTCGCGGA
GGCCATGGATGCGATCGCTGCGGCCGATCTTAGCCAGACGAGCGGGTTCGGCCCATTCGGACCGCAAGGA
ATCGGTCAATACACTACATGGCGTGATTTCATATGCGCGATTGCTGATCCCCATGTGTATCACTGGCAAA
CTGTGATGGACGACACCGTCAGTGCGTCCGTCGCGCAGGCTCTCGATGAGCTGATGCTTTGGGCCGAGGA
CTGCCCCGAAGTCCGGCACCTCGTGCACGCGGATTTCGGCTCCAACAATGTCCTGACGGACAATGGCCGC
ATAACAGCGGTCATTGACTGGAGCGAGGCGATGTTCGGGGATTCCCAATACGAGGTCGCCAACATCTTCT
TCTGGAGGCCGTGGTTGGCTTGTATGGAGCAGCAGACGCGCTACTTCGAGCGGAGGCATCCGGAGCTTGC
AGGATCGCCGCGGCTCCGGGCGTATATGCTCCGCATTGGTCTTGACCAACTCTATCAGAGCTTGGTTGAC
GGCAATTTCGATGATGCAGCTTGGGCGCAGGGTCGATGCGACGCAATCGTCCGATCCGGAGCCGGGACTG
TCGGGCGTACACAAATCGCCCGCAGAAGCGCGGCCGTCTGGACCGATGGCTGTGTAGAAGTACTCGCCGA
TAGTGGAAACCGACGCCCCAGCACTCGTCCGAGGGCAAAGGAATAGCACGTGCTACGAGATTTCGATTCC
ACCGCCGCCTTCTATGAAAGGTTGGGCTTCGGAATCGTTTTCCGGGACGCCGGCTGGATGATCCTCCAGC
GCGGGGATCTCATGCTGGAGTTCTTCGCCCACCCCAACTTGTTTATTGCAGCTTATAATGGTTACAAATA
AAGCAATAGCATCACAAATTTCACAAATAAAGCATTTTTTTCACTGCATTCTAGTTGTGGTTTGTCCAAA
CTCATCAATGTATCTTATCATGTCTGTATACCGTCGACCTCTAGCTAGAGCTTGGCGTAATCATGGTCAT
AGCTGTTTCCTGTGTGAAATTGTTATCCGCTCACAATTCCACACAACATACGAGCCGGAAGCATAAAGTG
TAAAGCCTGGGGTGCCTAATGAGTGAGCTAACTCACATTAATTGCGTTGCGCTCACTGCCCGCTTTCCAG
TCGGGAAACCTGTCGTGCCAGCTGCATTAATGAATCGGCCAACGCGCGGGGAGAGGCGGTTTGCGTATTG
GGCGCTCTTCCGCTTCCTCGCTCACTGACTCGCTGCGCTCGGTCGTTCGGCTGCGGCGAGCGGTATCAGC
TCACTCAAAGGCGGTAATACGGTTATCCACAGAATCAGGGGATAACGCAGGAAAGAACATGTGAGCAAAA
GGCCAGCAAAAGGCCAGGAACCGTAAAAAGGCCGCGTTGCTGGCGTTTTTCCATAGGCTCCGCCCCCCTG
ACGAGCATCACAAAAATCGACGCTCAAGTCAGAGGTGGCGAAACCCGACAGGACTATAAAGATACCAGGC
GTTTCCCCCTGGAAGCTCCCTCGTGCGCTCTCCTGTTCCGACCCTGCCGCTTACCGGATACCTGTCCGCC
TTTCTCCCTTCGGGAAGCGTGGCGCTTTCTCATAGCTCACGCTGTAGGTATCTCAGTTCGGTGTAGGTCG
TTCGCTCCAAGCTGGGCTGTGTGCACGAACCCCCCGTTCAGCCCGACCGCTGCGCCTTATCCGGTAACTA
TCGTCTTGAGTCCAACCCGGTAAGACACGACTTATCGCCACTGGCAGCAGCCACTGGTAACAGGATTAGC
AGAGCGAGGTATGTAGGCGGTGCTACAGAGTTCTTGAAGTGGTGGCCTAACTACGGCTACACTAGAAGAA
CAGTATTTGGTATCTGCGCTCTGCTGAAGCCAGTTACCTTCGGAAAAAGAGTTGGTAGCTCTTGATCCGG
CAAACAAACCACCGCTGGTAGCGGTGGTTTTTTTGTTTGCAAGCAGCAGATTACGCGCAGAAAAAAAGGA
TCTCAAGAAGATCCTTTGATCTTTTCTACGGGGTCTGACGCTCAGTGGAACGAAAACTCACGTTAAGGGA
TTTTGGTCATGAGATTATCAAAAAGGATCTTCACCTAGATCCTTTTAAATTAAAAATGAAGTTTTAAATC
AATCTAAAGTATATATGAGTAAACTTGGTCTGACAGTTACCAATGCTTAATCAGTGAGGCACCTATCTCA
GCGATCTGTCTATTTCGTTCATCCATAGTTGCCTGACTCCCCGTCGTGTAGATAACTACGATACGGGAGG
GCTTACCATCTGGCCCCAGTGCTGCAATGATACCGCGAGACCCACGCTCACCGGCTCCAGATTTATCAGC
AATAAACCAGCCAGCCGGAAGGGCCGAGCGCAGAAGTGGTCCTGCAACTTTATCCGCCTCCATCCAGTCT
ATTAATTGTTGCCGGGAAGCTAGAGTAAGTAGTTCGCCAGTTAATAGTTTGCGCAACGTTGTTGCCATTG
CTACAGGCATCGTGGTGTCACGCTCGTCGTTTGGTATGGCTTCATTCAGCTCCGGTTCCCAACGATCAAG
GCGAGTTACATGATCCCCCATGTTGTGCAAAAAAGCGGTTAGCTCCTTCGGTCCTCCGATCGTTGTCAGA
AGTAAGTTGGCCGCAGTGTTATCACTCATGGTTATGGCAGCACTGCATAATTCTCTTACTGTCATGCCAT
CCGTAAGATGCTTTTCTGTGACTGGTGAGTACTCAACCAAGTCATTCTGAGAATAGTGTATGCGGCGACC
GAGTTGCTCTTGCCCGGCGTCAATACGGGATAATACCGCGCCACATAGCAGAACTTTAAAAGTGCTCATC
ATTGGAAAACGTTCTTCGGGGCGAAAACTCTCAAGGATCTTACCGCTGTTGAGATCCAGTTCGATGTAAC
CCACTCGTGCACCCAACTGATCTTCAGCATCTTTTACTTTCACCAGCGTTTCTGGGTGAGCAAAAACAGG
AAGGCAAAATGCCGCAAAAAAGGGAATAAGGGCGACACGGAAATGTTGAATACTCATACTCTTCCTTTTT
CAATATTATTGAAGCATTTATCAGGGTTATTGTCTCATGAGCGGATACATATTTGAATGTATTTAGAAAA
ATAAACAAATAGGGGTTCCGCGCACATTTCCCCGAAAAGTGCCACCTGACGTC
Features (pLannotate 1.2.2; 22 found; start..end, strand, type, name):
     28..80      -  misc_feature   bom (fragment): basis of mobility region from pBR322
    235..614     +  enhancer       CMV enhancer: human cytomegalovirus immediate early enhancer
    615..818     +  promoter       CMV promoter: human cytomegalovirus (CMV) immediate early promoter
    814..847     +  LTR            5' LTR (truncated) (fragment): truncated 5' long terminal repeat (LTR) from HIV-1
    863..881     +  promoter       T7 promoter: promoter for bacteriophage T7 RNA polymerase
    901..2754    +  CDS            GRHL1: GRHL1_HUMAN - Also known as LBP32, MGR, TFCP2L2 From Homo sapiens (Human).
   2839..2859    +  CDS            FLAG (fragment): FLAG® epitope tag, followed by an enterokinase cleavage site
   2860..2877    +  CDS            9xHis (fragment): 9xHis affinity tag
   2980..3204    +  polyA_signal   bGH poly(A) signal: bovine growth hormone polyadenylation signal
   3208..3229    +  promoter       SV40 promoter (fragment): SV40 enhancer and early promoter
   3250..3678    +  rep_origin     f1 ori (sequence partly withheld): f1 bacteriophage origin of replication; arrow indicates direction of (+) strand synthesis
   3692..4021    +  promoter       SV40 promoter: SV40 enhancer and early promoter
   4070..5095    +  CDS            HygR: aminoglycoside phosphotransferase from E. coli; aph(4)-Ia; confers resistance to hygromycin
   5105..5230    +  CDS            ble (fragment): BLE_KLEPN - Experimental evidence at protein level: Swiss-Prot protein existence level 1. Binding protein with a strong affinity to the bleomycin family of antibiotics. Binds to CL990; an antimitotic-antibiotic compound. From Klebsiella pneumoniae.
   5225..5346    +  polyA_signal   SV40 poly(A) signal: SV40 polyadenylation signal
   5419..5435    -  protein_bind   lac operator: The lac repressor binds to the lac operator to inhibit transcription in E. coli. This inhibition can be relieved by adding lactose or isopropyl-β-D-thiogalactopyranoside (IPTG). lac repressor encoded by lacI
   5443..5473    -  promoter       lac promoter: promoter for the E. coli lac operon
   5488..5509    -  protein_bind   CAP binding site: CAP binding activates transcription in the presence of cAMP. E. coli catabolite activator protein
   5522..5614    -  CDS            lacI (fragment): lac repressor; lacI; The lac repressor binds to the lac operator to inhibit transcription in E. coli. This inhibition can be relieved by adding lactose or isopropyl-β-D-thiogalactopyranoside (IPTG).
   5797..6385    -  rep_origin     ori: high-copy-number ColE1/pMB1/pBR322/pUC origin of replication
   6556..7416    -  CDS            AmpR: β-lactamase; bla; confers resistance to ampicillin, carbenicillin, and related antibiotics
   7417..7521    -  promoter       AmpR promoter: bla
