[The description below was written by a language model from this plasmid's Addgene catalogue record and pLannotate feature annotations shown in this document.]
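Description:
pcDNA3.1_Hygro(+)_GRHL1-L3F6H is a mammalian expression plasmid built on the pcDNA3.1/Hygro(+) backbone for overexpression of human GRHL1 (Grainyhead-like 1, also known as LBP32, MGR or TFCP2L2), a transcription factor. In E. coli it is maintained at high copy from a ColE1/pUC-type origin and selected with ampicillin through the β-lactamase gene and its own promoter. An f1 origin is also present, along with small backbone remnants (lac promoter/operator, bom and lacI fragments) that play no role in the construct's intended use.

The GRHL1 coding sequence sits downstream of the human cytomegalovirus immediate-early enhancer and promoter, which drive strong constitutive transcription in mammalian cells, and is terminated by the bovine growth hormone polyadenylation signal. A T7 promoter lies between the CMV promoter and the insert and could serve for in vitro transcription or as a sequencing priming site. The catalogue entry describes a 3xFLAG-6xHis tag, and the annotated FLAG and His segments fall downstream of GRHL1 after a short unannotated stretch, consistent with a C-terminal linker-3xFLAG-6xHis fusion as the name suggests. The automated annotation picks up only a FLAG fragment and a partial match to a longer His tag. These tags allow immunodetection, immunoprecipitation and metal-affinity purification of the protein.

A separate cassette with the SV40 early promoter, the hygromycin phosphotransferase gene and the SV40 poly(A) signal permits hygromycin selection of stably transfected cells. The short HIV-1 LTR and ble annotations are probably incidental sequence matches. The cloning sites used for the insert are not recorded.
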