Addgene plasmid #177765: pcDNA3.1_Hygro(+)_GRHL1-L3F6H
Purpose: Overexpression of 3xFLAG-6xHis tagged human GRHL1
Depositing lab: Michael Ristow. Depositing organization: ETH Zurich (Swiss Federal Institute of Technology). Publication: Grainyhead 1 acts as a drug-inducible conserved transcriptional regulator linked to insulin signaling and lifespan. Grigolon G, Araldi E, Erni R, Wu JY, Thomas C, La Fortezza M, Laube B, Pohlmann D, Stoffel M, Zarse K, Carreira EM, Ristow M, Fischer F. Nat Commun. 2022 Jan 10;13(1):107. doi: 10.1038/s41467-021-27732-4. PubMed 35013237.
Backbone
  Vector backbone: pcDNA3.1/Hygro(+) (Thermo Fisher Scientific, #V87020)
  Vector type: Mammalian Expression
Growth in bacteria
  Bacterial resistance: Ampicillin, 100 μg/mL
  Growth temperature: 37°C
  Growth strain: DH5alpha
  Copy number: High Copy
Gene/Insert
  Gene/Insert name: GRHL1
  Species: H. sapiens (human)
  Entrez Gene: GRHL1 (a.k.a. LBP32, MGR, NH32, TFCP2L2)
  Cloning method: Restriction Enzyme; 5′ cloning site Unknown (unknown if destroyed)
Terms and licenses: Academic/Nonprofit Terms; Industry Terms: Not Available to Industry
How to cite: pcDNA3.1_Hygro(+)_GRHL1-L3F6H was a gift from Michael Ristow (Addgene plasmid # 177765 ; http://n2t.net/addgene:177765 ; RRID:Addgene_177765)
